>Addgene plasmid #160693 | pCDNA3-FLAG-human NPM1-C1 | addgene full sequence | sequence record 317786 | Addgene NGS Result
GACATTGATTATTGACTAGTTATTAATAGTAATCAATTACGGGGTCATTAGTTCATAGCCCATATATGGA
GTTCCGCGTTACATAACTTACGGTAAATGGCCCGCCTGGCTGACCGCCCAACGACCCCCGCCCATTGACG
TCAATAATGACGTATGTTCCCATAGTAACGCCAATAGGGACTTTCCATTGACGTCAATGGGTGGAGTATT
TACGGTAAACTGCCCACTTGGCAGTACATCAAGTGTATCATATGCCAAGTACGCCCCCTATTGACGTCAA
TGACGGTAAATGGCCCGCCTGGCATTATGCCCAGTACATGACCTTATGGGACTTTCCTACTTGGCAGTAC
ATCTACGTATTAGTCATCGCTATTACCATGGTGATGCGGTTTTGGCAGTACATCAATGGGCGTGGATAGC
GGTTTGACTCACGGGGATTTCCAAGTCTCCACCCCATTGACGTCAATGGGAGTTTGTTTTGGCACCAAAA
TCAACGGGACTTTCCAAAATGTCGTAACAACTCCGCCCCATTGACGCAAATGGGCGGTAGGCGTGTACGG
TGGGAGGTCTATATAAGCAGAGCTCTCTGGCTAACTAGAGAACCCACTGCTTACTGGCTTATCGAAATTA
ATACGACTCACTATAGGGAGACCCAAGCTTGGTACCGAGCTCGGATCCACCGCCATGGACTACAAGGACG
ATGATGACAAGGGCGAATTCGAAGATTCGATGGACATGGACATGAGCCCCCTGAGGCCCCAGAACTATCT
TTTCGGTTGTGAACTAAAGGCCGACAAAGATTATCACTTTAAGGTGGATAATGATGAAAATGAGCACCAG
TTATCTTTAAGAACGGTCAGTTTAGGGGCTGGTGCAAAGGATGAGTTGCACATTGTTGAAGCAGAGGCAA
TGAATTACGAAGGCAGTCCAATTAAAGTAACACTGGCAACTTTGAAAATGTCTGTACAGCCAACGGTTTC
CCTTGGGGGCTTTGAAATAACACCACCAGTGGTCTTAAGGTTGAAGTGTGGTTCAGGGCCAGTGCATATT
AGTGGACAGCACTTAGTAGCTGTGGAGGAAGATGCAGAGTCAGAAGATGAAGAGGAGGAGGATGTGAAAC
TCTTAAGTATATCTGGAAAGCGGTCTGCCCCTGGAGGTGGTAGCAAGGTTCCACAGAAAAAAGTAAAACT
TGCTGCTGATGAAGATGATGACGATGATGATGAAGAGGATGATGATGAAGATGATGATGATGATGATTTT
GATGATGAGGAAGCTGAAGAAAAAGCGCCAGTGAAGAAATCTATACGAGATACTCCAGCCAAAAATGCAC
AAAAGTCAAATCAGAATGGAAAAGACTCAAAACCATCATCAACACCAAGATCAAAAGGACAAGAATCCTT
CAAGAAACAGGAAAAAACTCCTAAAACACCAAAAGGACCTAGTTCTGTAGAAGACATTAAAGCAAAAATG
CAAGCAAGTATAGAAAAATAACTCGAGCATGCATCTAGAGGGCCCTATTCTATAGTGTCACCTAAATGCT
AGAGCTCGCTGATCAGCCTCGACTGTGCCTTCTAGTTGCCAGCCATCTGTTGTTTGCCCCTCCCCCGTGC
CTTCCTTGACCCTGGAAGGTGCCACTCCCACTGTCCTTTCCTAATAAAATGAGGAAATTGCATCGCATTG
TCTGAGTAGGTGTCATTCTATTCTGGGGGGTGGGGTGGGGCAGGACAGCAAGGGGGAGGATTGGGAAGAC
AATAGCAGGCATGCTGGGGATGCGGTGGGCTCTATGGCTTCTGAGGCGGAAAGAACCAGCTGGGGCTCTA
GGGGGTATCCCC
[124 nt withheld, positions 1833-1956]
C
[91 nt withheld, positions 1958-2048]
A
[49 nt withheld, positions 2050-2098]
CCTTTGACGTTGGAGTCCACGTTCTTT
[37 nt withheld, positions 2126-2162]
ACCCTATCTCGGTCTATTCTTTTGATTTATAAGGGATTTTGCCGATTTCGGCCTATTGGTTAAAAAATGA
GCTGATTTAACAAAAATTTAACGCGAATTAATTCTGTGGAATGTGTGTCAGTTAGGGTGTGGAAAGTCCC
CAGGCTCCCCAGCAGGCAGAAGTATGCAAAGCATGCATCTCAATTAGTCAGCAACCATAGTCCCGCCCCT
AACTCCGCCCATCCCGCCCCTAACTCCGCCCAGTTCCGCCCATTCTCCGCCCCATGGCTGACTAATTTTT
TTTATTTATGCAGAGGCCGAGGCCGCCTCTGCCTCTGAGCTATTCCAGAAGTAGTGAGGAGGCTTTTTTG
GAGGCCTAGGCTTTTGCAAAAAGCTCCCGGGAGCTTGTATATCCATTTTCGGATCTGATCAAGAGACAGG
ATGAGGATCGTTTCGCATGATTGAACAAGATGGATTGCACGCAGGTTCTCCGGCCGCTTGGGTGGAGAGG
CTATTCGGCTATGACTGGGCACAACAGACAATCGGCTGCTCTGATGCCGCCGTGTTCCGGCTGTCAGCGC
AGGGGCGCCCGGTTCTTTTTGTCAAGACCGACCTGTCCGGTGCCCTGAATGAACTGCAGGACGAGGCAGC
GCGGCTATCGTGGCTGGCCACGACGGGCGTTCCTTGCGCAGCTGTGCTCGACGTTGTCACTGAAGCGGGA
AGGGACTGGCTGCTATTGGGCGAAGTGCCGGGGCAGGATCTCCTGTCATCTCACCTTGCTCCTGCCGAGA
AAGTATCCATCATGGCTGATGCAATGCGGCGGCTGCATACGCTTGATCCGGCTACCTGCCCATTCGACCA
CCAAGCGAAACATCGCATCGAGCGAGCACGTACTCGGATGGAAGCCGGTCTTGTCGATCAGGATGATCTG
GACGAAGAGCATCAGGGGCTCGCGCCAGCCGAACTGTTCGCCAGGCTCAAGGCGCGCATGCCCGACGGCG
AGGATCTCGTCGTGACCCATGGCGATGCCTGCTTGCCGAATATCATGGTGGAAAATGGCCGCTTTTCTGG
ATTCATCGACTGTGGCCGGCTGGGTGTGGCGGACCGCTATCAGGACATAGCGTTGGCTACCCGTGATATT
GCTGAAGAGCTTGGCGGCGAATGGGCTGACCGCTTCCTCGTGCTTTACGGTATCGCCGCTCCCGATTCGC
AGCGCATCGCCTTCTATCGCCTTCTTGACGAGTTCTTCTGAGCGGGACTCTGGGGTTCGAAATGACCGAC
CAAGCGACGCCCAACCTGCCATCACGAGATTTCGATTCCACCGCCGCCTTCTATGAAAGGTTGGGCTTCG
GAATCGTTTTCCGGGACGCCGGCTGGATGATCCTCCAGCGCGGGGATCTCATGCTGGAGTTCTTCGCCCA
CCCCAACTTGTTTATTGCAGCTTATAATGGTTACAAATAAAGCAATAGCATCACAAATTTCACAAATAAA
GCATTTTTTTCACTGCATTCTAGTTGTGGTTTGTCCAAACTCATCAATGTATCTTATCATGTCTGTATAC
CGTCGACCTCTAGCTAGAGCTTGGCGTAATCATGGTCATAGCTGTTTCCTGTGTGAAATTGTTATCCGCT
CACAATTCCACACAACATACGAGCCGGAAGCATAAAGTGTAAAGCCTGGGGTGCCTAATGAGTGAGCTAA
CTCACATTAATTGCGTTGCGCTCACTGCCCGCTTTCCAGTCGGGAAACCTGTCGTGCCAGCTGCATTAAT
GAATCGGCCAACGCGCGGGGAGAGGCGGTTTGCGTATTGGGCGCTCTTCCGCTTCCTCGCTCACTGACTC
GCTGCGCTCGGTCGTTCGGCTGCGGCGAGCGGTATCAGCTCACTCAAAGGCGGTAATACGGTTATCCACA
GAATCAGGGGATAACGCAGGAAAGAACATGTGAGCAAAAGGCCAGCAAAAGGCCAGGAACCGTAAAAAGG
CCGCGTTGCTGGCGTTTTTCCATAGGCTCCGCCCCCCTGACGAGCATCACAAAAATCGACGCTCAAGTCA
GAGGTGGCGAAACCCGACAGGACTATAAAGATACCAGGCGTTTCCCCCTGGAAGCTCCCTCGTGCGCTCT
CCTGTTCCGACCCTGCCGCTTACCGGATACCTGTCCGCCTTTCTCCCTTCGGGAAGCGTGGCGCTTTCTC
ATAGCTCACGCTGTAGGTATCTCAGTTCGGTGTAGGTCGTTCGCTCCAAGCTGGGCTGTGTGCACGAACC
CCCCGTTCAGCCCGACCGCTGCGCCTTATCCGGTAACTATCGTCTTGAGTCCAACCCGGTAAGACACGAC
TTATCGCCACTGGCAGCAGCCACTGGTAACAGGATTAGCAGAGCGAGGTATGTAGGCGGTGCTACAGAGT
TCTTGAAGTGGTGGCCTAACTACGGCTACACTAGAAGAACAGTATTTGGTATCTGCGCTCTGCTGAAGCC
AGTTACCTTCGGAAAAAGAGTTGGTAGCTCTTGATCCGGCAAACAAACCACCGCTGGTAGCGGTGGTTTT
TTTGTTTGCAAGCAGCAGATTACGCGCAGAAAAAAAGGATCTCAAGAAGATCCTTTGATCTTTTCTACGG
GGTCTGACGCTCAGTGGAACGAAAACTCACGTTAAGGGATTTTGGTCATGAGATTATCAAAAAGGATCTT
CACCTAGATCCTTTTAAATTAAAAATGAAGTTTTAAATCAATCTAAAGTATATATGAGTAAACTTGGTCT
GACAGTTACCAATGCTTAATCAGTGAGGCACCTATCTCAGCGATCTGTCTATTTCGTTCATCCATAGTTG
CCTGACTCCCCGTCGTGTAGATAACTACGATACGGGAGGGCTTACCATCTGGCCCCAGTGCTGCAATGAT
ACCGCGAGACCCACGCTCACCGGCTCCAGATTTATCAGCAATAAACCAGCCAGCCGGAAGGGCCGAGCGC
AGAAGTGGTCCTGCAACTTTATCCGCCTCCATCCAGTCTATTAATTGTTGCCGGGAAGCTAGAGTAAGTA
GTTCGCCAGTTAATAGTTTGCGCAACGTTGTTGCCATTGCTACAGGCATCGTGGTGTCACGCTCGTCGTT
TGGTATGGCTTCATTCAGCTCCGGTTCCCAACGATCAAGGCGAGTTACATGATCCCCCATGTTGTGCAAA
AAAGCGGTTAGCTCCTTCGGTCCTCCGATCGTTGTCAGAAGTAAGTTGGCCGCAGTGTTATCACTCATGG
TTATGGCAGCACTGCATAATTCTCTTACTGTCATGCCATCCGTAAGATGCTTTTCTGTGACTGGTGAGTA
CTCAACCAAGTCATTCTGAGAATAGTGTATGCGGCGACCGAGTTGCTCTTGCCCGGCGTCAATACGGGAT
AATACCGCGCCACATAGCAGAACTTTAAAAGTGCTCATCATTGGAAAACGTTCTTCGGGGCGAAAACTCT
CAAGGATCTTACCGCTGTTGAGATCCAGTTCGATGTAACCCACTCGTGCACCCAACTGATCTTCAGCATC
TTTTACTTTCACCAGCGTTTCTGGGTGAGCAAAAACAGGAAGGCAAAATGCCGCAAAAAAGGGAATAAGG
GCGACACGGAAATGTTGAATACTCATACTCTTCCTTTTTCAATATTATTGAAGCATTTATCAGGGTTATT
GTCTCATGAGCGGATACATATTTGAATGTATTTAGAAAAATAAACAAATAGGGGTTCCGCGCACATTTCC
CCGAAAAGTGCCACCTGACGTCGACGGATCGGGAGATCTCCCGATCCCCTATGGTGCACTCTCAGTACAA
TCTGCTCTGATGCCGCATAGTTAAGCCAGTATCTGCTCCCTGCTTGTGTGTTGGAGGTCGCTGAGTAGTG
CGCGAGCAAAATTTAAGCTACAACAAGGCAAGGCTTGACCGACAATTGCATGAAGAATCTGCTTAGGGTT
AGGCGTTTTGCGCTGCTTCGCGATGTACGGGCCAGATATACGCGTT
Features (pLannotate 1.2.2; 22 found; start..end, strand, type, name):
      1..380     +  enhancer       CMV enhancer: human cytomegalovirus immediate early enhancer
    381..584     +  promoter       CMV promoter: human cytomegalovirus (CMV) immediate early promoter
    580..613     +  LTR            5' LTR (truncated) (fragment): truncated 5' long terminal repeat (LTR) from HIV-1
    629..647     +  promoter       T7 promoter: promoter for bacteriophage T7 RNA polymerase
    687..712     +  CDS            3xFLAG (fragment): three tandem FLAG® epitope tags
    721..1488    +  CDS            NPM1 (fragment): NPM_HUMAN - Also known as NPM. Experimental evidence at protein level: Swiss-Prot protein existence level 1. Involved in diverse cellular processes such as ribosome biogenesis, centrosome duplication, protein chaperoning, histone assembly, cell proliferation, and regulation of tumor suppressors p53/TP53 and ARF. Binds ribosome presumably to drive ribosome nuclear export. Associated with nucleolar ribonucleoprotein structures and bind single-stranded nucleic acids. Acts as a chaperonin for the core histones H3, H2B and H4. Stimulates APEX1 endonuclease activity on apurinic/apyrimidinic (AP) dou
   1519..1537    -  promoter       SP6 promoter: promoter for bacteriophage SP6 RNA polymerase
   1563..1787    +  polyA_signal   bGH poly(A) signal: bovine growth hormone polyadenylation signal
   1791..1812    +  promoter       SV40 promoter (fragment): SV40 enhancer and early promoter
   1833..2261    +  rep_origin     f1 ori (sequence partly withheld): f1 bacteriophage origin of replication; arrow indicates direction of (+) strand synthesis
   2314..2524    +  promoter       SV40 promoter: SV40 early promoter
   2599..3390    +  CDS            neo: KKA2_KLEPN - Also known as kan, nptII. Experimental evidence at protein level: Swiss-Prot protein existence level 1. Resistance to kanamycin, neomycin, paromomycin, ribostamycin, butirosin and gentamicin B. From Klebsiella pneumoniae.
   3414..3572    +  CDS            ble (fragment): BLE_KLEPN - Experimental evidence at protein level: Swiss-Prot protein existence level 1. Binding protein with a strong affinity to the bleomycin family of antibiotics. Binds to CL990; an antimitotic-antibiotic compound. From Klebsiella pneumoniae.
   3567..3688    +  polyA_signal   SV40 poly(A) signal: SV40 polyadenylation signal
   3761..3777    -  protein_bind   lac operator: The lac repressor binds to the lac operator to inhibit transcription in E. coli. This inhibition can be relieved by adding lactose or isopropyl-β-D-thiogalactopyranoside (IPTG). lac repressor encoded by lacI
   3785..3815    -  promoter       lac promoter: promoter for the E. coli lac operon
   3830..3851    -  protein_bind   CAP binding site: CAP binding activates transcription in the presence of cAMP. E. coli catabolite activator protein
   3864..3956    -  CDS            lacI (fragment): lac repressor; lacI; The lac repressor binds to the lac operator to inhibit transcription in E. coli. This inhibition can be relieved by adding lactose or isopropyl-β-D-thiogalactopyranoside (IPTG).
   4139..4727    -  rep_origin     ori: high-copy-number ColE1/pMB1/pBR322/pUC origin of replication
   4898..5758    -  CDS            AmpR: β-lactamase; bla; confers resistance to ampicillin, carbenicillin, and related antibiotics
   5759..5863    -  promoter       AmpR promoter: bla
   5922..5974    -  misc_feature   bom (fragment): basis of mobility region from pBR322
