[The description below was written by a language model from this plasmid's Addgene catalogue record and pLannotate feature annotations shown in this document.]
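Description:
pCDNA3-FLAG-human NPM1-C1 is a mammalian expression plasmid built on the pCDNA3 backbone, with a sequenced length of about 6.1 kb. It is propagated in E. coli through a high-copy ColE1/pUC-type origin and selected with ampicillin via the β-lactamase gene and its native promoter. An f1 origin is also present, which in principle allows single-stranded DNA production. For mammalian cells, an SV40 early promoter drives the neomycin phosphotransferase gene, terminated by an SV40 polyadenylation signal, which permits G418 selection of stable transfectants. Several short annotations (an HIV-1 LTR fragment, a ble fragment, lacI and bom fragments) are most likely backbone remnants or small similarity hits rather than functional elements.

The payload is a truncated human NPM1 (nucleophosmin/B23) coding sequence, the "C1" deletion mutant, which lacks the nucleic acid-binding domain. The annotated NPM1 fragment spans roughly 770 bp, consistent with a shortened open reading frame. It carries an N-terminal FLAG epitope; the feature table detects this as a short partial match to a 3xFLAG element, in keeping with the single FLAG tag in the catalogue entry. Expression is driven by the CMV immediate early enhancer and promoter and terminated by the bovine growth hormone polyadenylation signal. T7 and SP6 promoters flank the insert and can serve for in vitro transcription or as sequencing primer sites. The cloning sites used are not recorded.

The construct is intended for expressing the tagged deletion mutant in mammalian cells. The associated work concerns physical and functional interactions between the Arf tumor suppressor and nucleophosmin, so it is suited to domain-mapping experiments such as FLAG-based detection or immunoprecipitation comparing the mutant with other NPM1 forms.
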