Addgene plasmid #160693: pCDNA3-FLAG-human NPM1-C1
Purpose: Mammalian expression of FLAG-tagged NPM1 C1 deletion mutant lacking nucleic acid-binding domain (NBD).
Depositing lab: Charles Sherr. Depositing organization: St. Jude Children's Research Hospital. Publication: Physical and functional interactions of the Arf tumor suppressor protein with nucleophosmin/B23. Bertwistle D, Sugimoto M, Sherr CJ. Mol Cell Biol. 2004 Feb . 24(3):985-96. 10.1128/MCB.24.3.985-996.2004 PubMed 14729947.
Backbone
  Vector backbone: pCDNA3
  Vector type: Mammalian Expression
Growth in bacteria
  Bacterial resistance: Ampicillin, 100 μg/mL
  Growth temperature: 37°C
  Growth strain: DH5alpha
  Copy number: Unknown
Gene/Insert
  Gene/Insert name: NPM1
  Species: H. sapiens (human)
  Mutation: Lacks NBD domain
  Entrez Gene: NPM1 (a.k.a. B23, NPM)
  Tag / fusion protein: FLAG (N terminal on insert)
  Cloning method: Restriction Enzyme; 5′ cloning site Unknown (unknown if destroyed)
Terms and licenses: Academic/Nonprofit Terms; Industry Terms: Not Available to Industry
How to cite: pCDNA3-FLAG-human NPM1-C1 was a gift from Charles Sherr (Addgene plasmid # 160693 ; http://n2t.net/addgene:160693 ; RRID:Addgene_160693)
